Addgene plasmid #239723: pKG2215_pGEEC525_pShip-ZF43x6-C-mRuby2-bGH
Purpose: Plasmid expressing mRuby2 from a COMET promoter, Induced with pKG3666
Depositing lab: Kate Galloway. Depositing organization: Massachusetts Institute of Technology. Publication: High-resolution profiling reveals coupled transcriptional and translational regulation of transgenes. Peterman EL, Ploessl DS, Love KS, Sanabria V, Daniels RF, Johnstone CP, Godavarti DR, Kabaria SR, Oakes CG, Pai AA, Galloway KE. Nucleic Acids Research, Volume 53, Issue 11, 24 June 2025, gkaf528 10.1093/nar/gkaf528 PubMed 39651241.
Backbone
  Vector backbone: pShip
  Vector type: Synthetic Biology
Growth in bacteria
  Bacterial resistance: Kanamycin, 50 μg/mL
  Growth temperature: 30°C
  Growth strain: NEB Stable
  Copy number: High Copy
Gene/Insert
  Gene/Insert name: mRuby2
  Species: Entacmaea quadricolor
  Cloning method: Golden Gate
Terms and licenses: Academic/Nonprofit Terms; Industry Terms: Not Available to Industry
Depositor comments: Please visit https://doi.org/10.1101/2024.11.26.625483 for bioRxiv preprint.
How to cite: pKG2215_pGEEC525_pShip-ZF43x6-C-mRuby2-bGH was a gift from Kate Galloway (Addgene plasmid # 239723 ; http://n2t.net/addgene:239723 ; RRID:Addgene_239723)
