[The description below was written by a language model from this plasmid's Addgene catalogue record and pLannotate feature annotations shown in this document.]
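Description:
pKG2215_pGEEC525_pShip-ZF43x6-C-mRuby2-bGH is a compact (about 3.2 kb) synthetic-biology reporter plasmid built by Golden Gate assembly in the pShip backbone. It is propagated in E. coli through a high-copy ColE1/pUC-type origin and selected with kanamycin via an aph(3')-Ia aminoglycoside phosphotransferase gene. Two rrnB terminators (T1 and T2) lie between the bacterial maintenance region and the payload, where they probably insulate the expression cassette from read-through transcription originating in the backbone.

The payload is a single inducible transcription unit. According to the record, the red fluorescent protein mRuby2, derived from Entacmaea quadricolor, is expressed from a COMET promoter. COMET is a toolkit of engineered zinc-finger transcription factors paired with matching synthetic promoters. The construct name suggests six binding sites for the zinc finger ZF43 in a compact arrangement, although these sites are not annotated in the feature table. The table does show a fragment of a minimal TATA-box promoter with low basal activity immediately upstream of the mRuby2 coding sequence, consistent with a design in which transcription depends on recruitment of a cognate zinc-finger activator. A bovine growth hormone polyadenylation signal terminates the transcript, indicating use in mammalian cells. The plasmid has no annotated viral elements or dedicated mammalian selection cassette, so it appears suited to delivery by transfection.

Expression is induced by co-delivering a companion plasmid, pKG3666, which presumably supplies the matching activator, though the record does not describe its contents. The associated work concerns profiling of coupled transcriptional and translational regulation of transgenes, where this construct serves as a tunable fluorescent reporter.
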