Features (pLannotate 1.2.2; 7 found; start..end, strand, type, name):
    122..931     +  CDS            KanR: aminoglycoside phosphotransferase; aph(3')-Ia; confers resistance to kanamycin in bacteria or G418 (Geneticin®) in eukaryotes
   1021..1609    +  rep_origin     ori: high-copy-number ColE1/pMB1/pBR322/pUC origin of replication
   1777..1820    -  terminator     rrnB T1 terminator: Escherichia coli rrnB; transcription terminator T1 from the E. coli rrnB gene
   1952..1979    +  terminator     rrnB T2 terminator: transcription terminator T2 from the E. coli rrnB gene
   2158..2174    +  promoter       minP (fragment): minimal TATA-box promoter with low basal activity
   2220..2930    +  CDS            mRuby2: mRuby2 is a basic (constitutively fluorescent) red fluorescent protein published in 2012, derived from Entacmaea quadricolor. It has moderate acid sensitivity.
   2945..3169    +  polyA_signal   bGH poly(A) signal: bovine growth hormone polyadenylation signal
>Addgene plasmid #239723 | pKG2215_pGEEC525_pShip-ZF43x6-C-mRuby2-bGH | addgene full sequence | sequence record 475986 | Addgene NGS Result
CGCTCGCTGACTGCAGGTGCCCGTGTCTCAAAATCTCTGATGTTACATTGCACAAGATAAAAATATATCA
TCATGAACAATAAAACTGTCTGCTTACATAAACAGTAATACAAGGGGTGTTATGAGCCATATTCAACGGG
AAACGTCGAGGCCGCGATTAAATTCCAACATGGATGCTGATTTATATGGGTATAAATGGGCTCGCGATAA
TGTCGGGCAATCAGGTGCGACAATCTATCGCTTGTATGGGAAGCCCGATGCGCCAGAGTTGTTTCTGAAA
CATGGCAAAGGTAGCGTTGCCAATGATGTTACAGATGAGATGGTCAGACTAAACTGGCTGACGGAATTTA
TGCCTCTTCCGACCATCAAGCATTTTATCCGTACTCCTGGTGATGCATGGTTACTCACCACTGCGATCCC
CGGAAAAACAGCATTCCAGGTATTAGAAGAATATCCTGATTCAGGTGAAAATATTGTTGATGCGCTGGCA
GTGTTCCTGCGCCGGTTGCATTCGATTCCTGTTTGTAATTGTCCTTTTAACAGCGATCGCGTATTTCGTC
TAGCTCAGGCGCAATCACGAATGAATAACGGTTTGGTTGATGCGAGTGATTTTGATGACGAGCGTAATGG
CTGGCCTGTTGAACAAGTCTGGAAAGAAATGCATAAACTTTTGCCATTCTCACCGGATTCAGTCGTCACT
CATGGTGATTTCTCACTTGATAACCTTATTTTTGACGAGGGGAAATTAATAGGTTGTATTGATGTTGGAC
GAGTCGGAATCGCAGACCGATACCAGGATCTTGCCATCCTATGGAACTGCCTCGGTGAGTTTTCTCCTTC
ATTACAGAAACGGCTTTTTCAAAAATATGGTATTGATAATCCTGATATGAATAAATTGCAGTTTCATTTG
ATGCTCGATGAGTTTTTCTAATCAGAATTGGTTAATTGGTTGTAACATTATTCAGATTGGGCCCCGTTCC
ACTGAGCGTCAGACCCCGTAGAAAAGATCAAAGGATCTTCTTGAGATCCTTTTTTTCTGCGCGTAATCTG
CTGCTTGCAAACAAAAAAACCACCGCTACCAGCGGTGGTTTGTTTGCCGGATCAAGAGCTACCAACTCTT
TTTCCGAAGGTAACTGGCTTCAGCAGAGCGCAGATACCAAATACTGTTCTTCTAGTGTAGCCGTAGTTAG
GCCACCACTTCAAGAACTCTGTAGCACCGCCTACATACCTCGCTCTGCTAATCCTGTTACCAGTGGCTGC
TGCCAGTGGCGATAAGTCGTGTCTTACCGGGTTGGACTCAAGACGATAGTTACCGGATAAGGCGCAGCGG
TCGGGCTGAACGGGGGGTTCGTGCACACAGCCCAGCTTGGAGCGAACGACCTACACCGAACTGAGATACC
TACAGCGTGAGCTATGAGAAAGCGCCACGCTTCCCGAAGGGAGAAAGGCGGACAGGTATCCGGTAAGCGG
CAGGGTCGGAACAGGAGAGCGCACGAGGGAGCTTCCAGGGGGAAACGCCTGGTATCTTTATAGTCCTGTC
GGGTTTCGCCACCTCTGACTTGAGCGTCGATTTTTGTGATGCTCGTCAGGGGGGCGGAGCCTATGGAAAA
ACGCCAGCAACGCGGCCTTTTTACGGTTCCTGGCCTTTTGCTGGCCTTTTGCTCACATGTTCTTTCCTGC
GTTATCCCCTGATTCTGTGGATAACCGTATTACCGCTAGCATGGATCTCGGGGACGTCTAACTACTAAGC
GAGAGTAGGGAACTGCCAGGCATCAAATAAAACGAAAGGCTCAGTCGGAAGACTGGGCCTTTCGTTTTAT
CTGTTGTTTGTCGGTGAACGCTCTCCTGAGTAGGACAAATCCGCCGGGAGCGGATTTGAACGTTGTGAAG
CAACGGCCCGGAGGGTGGCGGGCAGGACGCCCGCCATAAACTGCCAGGCATCAAACTAAGCAGAAGGCCA
TCCTGACGGATGGCCTTTTTGCGTTTCTACAAACTCTTCCTGTTAGTTAGTTACTTAAGCTCGGGCCCAC
CTGCAGTCTACTTACTAGATCTGAATTACGATCGGAGTGAGGATAATTAGAGTGAGGACGATCGGAGTGA
GGAAAATTAGAGTGAGGACGATCGGAGTGAGGATAATTAGAGTGAGGACGATCCCTCTAGAGGGTATATA
ATGGGGGCCACTAGTCTACTACCAGAGCTCATCGCTAGCAATGGCCACCATGGTGTCTAAGGGCGAAGAG
CTGATCAAGGAAAATATGCGTATGAAGGTGGTCATGGAAGGTTCGGTCAACGGCCACCAATTCAAATGCA
CAGGTGAAGGAGAAGGCAATCCGTACATGGGAACTCAAACCATGAGGATCAAAGTCATCGAGGGAGGACC
CCTGCCATTTGCCTTTGACATTCTTGCCACGTCGTTCATGTATGGCAGCCGTACTTTTATCAAGTACCCG
AAAGGCATTCCTGATTTCTTTAAACAGTCCTTTCCTGAGGGTTTTACTTGGGAAAGAGTTACGAGATACG
AAGATGGTGGAGTCGTCACCGTCATGCAGGACACCAGCCTTGAGGATGGCTGTCTCGTTTACCACGTCCA
AGTCAGAGGGGTAAACTTTCCCTCCAATGGTCCCGTGATGCAGAAGAAGACCAAGGGTTGGGAGCCTAAT
ACAGAGATGATGTATCCAGCAGATGGTGGTCTGAGGGGATACACTCATATGGCACTGAAAGTTGATGGTG
GTGGCCATCTGTCTTGCTCTTTCGTAACAACTTACAGGTCAAAAAAGACCGTCGGGAACATCAAGATGCC
CGGTATCCATGCCGTTGATCACCGCCTGGAAAGGTTAGAGGAAAGTGACAATGAAATGTTCGTAGTACAA
CGCGAACACGCAGTTGCCAAGTTCGCCGGGCTTGGTGGTGGGATGGACGAGCTGTACAAGTAACAACGTT
GCACCTGTGCCTTCTAGTTGCCAGCCATCTGTTGTTTGCCCCTCCCCCGTGCCTTCCTTGACCCTGGAAG
GTGCCACTCCCACTGTCCTTTCCTAATAAAATGAGGAAATTGCATCGCATTGTCTGAGTAGGTGTCATTC
TATTCTGGGGGGTGGGGTGGGGCAGGACAGCAAGGGGGAGGATTGGGAAGACAATAGCAGGCATGCTGGG
GATGCGGTGGGCTCTATGG
